>Addgene plasmid #81899 | pDONR223_SAMHD1_WT | addgene full sequence | sequence record 169259 | Addgene NGS Result
CTTTCCTGCGTTATCCCCTGATTCTGTGGATAACCGTATTACCGCCTTTGAGTGAGCTGATACCGCTCGC
CGCAGCCGAACGACCGAGCGCAGCGAGTCAGTGAGCGAGGAAGCGGAAGAGCGCCCAATACGCAAACCGC
CTCTCCCCGCGCGTTGGCCGATTCATTAATGCAGCTGGCACGACAGGTTTCCCGACTGGAAAGCGGGCAG
TGAGCGCAACGCAATTAATACGCGTACCGCTAGCCAGGAAGAGTTTGTAGAAACGCAAAAAGGCCATCCG
TCAGGATGGCCTTCTGCTTAGTTTGATGCCTGGCAGTTTATGGCGGGCGTCCTGCCCGCCACCCTCCGGG
CCGTTGCTTCACAACGTTCAAATCCGCTCCCGGCGGATTTGTCCTACTCAGGAGAGCGTTCACCGACAAA
CAACAGATAAAACGAAAGGCCCAGTCTTCCGACTGAGCCTTTCGTTTTATTTGATGCCTGGCAGTTCCCT
ACTCTCGCGTTAACGCTAGCATGGATGTTTTCCCAGTCACGACGTTGTAAAACGACGGCCAGTCTTAAGC
TCGGGCCCCAAATAATGATTTTATTTTGACTGATAGTGACCTGTTCGTTGCAACAAATTGATGAGCAATG
CTTTTTTATAATGCCAACTTTGTACAAAAAAGTTGGCACCATGCAGCGAGCCGATTCCGAGCAGCCCTCC
AAGCGTCCCCGTTGCGATGACAGCCCGAGAACCCCCTCAAACACCCCTTCCGCAGAGGCAGACTGGTCCC
CGGGCCTGGAACTCCATCCCGACTACAAGACATGGGGTCCGGAGCAGGTGTGCTCCTTCCTCAGGCGCGG
TGGCTTTGAAGAGCCGGTGCTGCTGAAGAACATCCGAGAAAATGAAATCACAGGCGCATTACTGCCTTGT
CTTGATGAGTCTCGTTTTGAAAATCTTGGAGTAAGTTCCTTGGGGGAGAGGAAGAAGCTGCTTAGTTATA
TCCAGCGATTGGTTCAAATCCACGTTGATACAATGAAGGTAATTAATGATCCTATCCATGGCCACATTGA
GCTCCACCCTCTCCTCGTCCGAATCATTGATACACCTCAATTTCAACGTCTTCGATACATCAAACAGCTG
GGAGGTGGTTACTATGTTTTTCCAGGAGCTTCGCACAATCGATTTGAGCATAGTCTAGGGGTGGGGTATC
TAGCAGGATGTCTAGTTCACGCACTGGGTGAAAAACAACCAGAGCTGCAGATAAGTGAACGAGATGTTCT
CTGTGTTCAGATTGCTGGACTTTGTCATGATCTCGGTCATGGGCCATTTTCTCACATGTTTGATGGACGA
TTTATTCCACTTGCTCGCCCGGAGGTGAAATGGACGCATGAACAAGGCTCAGTTATGATGTTTGAGCACC
TTATTAATTCTAATGGAATTAAGCCTGTCATGGAACAATATGGTCTCATCCCTGAAGAAGATATTTGCTT
TATAAAGGAACAAATTGTAGGACCACTTGAATCACCTGTAGAAGATTCATTGTGGCCATATAAAGGGCGT
CCTGAAAACAAAAGCTTCCTTTATGAGATAGTATCTAATAAAAGAAATGGCATTGATGTGGACAAATGGG
ATTATTTTGCCAGGGACTGCCATCATCTTGGAATCCAAAATAATTTTGATTACAAGCGCTTTATTAAGTT
TGCCCGTGTCTGTGAAGTAGACAATGAGTTGCGTATTTGTGCTAGAGATAAGGAAGTTGGAAATCTGTAT
GACATGTTCCACACTCGCAACTCTTTACACCGTAGAGCTTATCAACACAAAGTTGGCAACATTATTGATA
CAATGATTACAGATGCTTTCCTCAAAGCAGATGACTACATAGAGATTACAGGTGCTGGAGAAAAAAAGTA
TCGCATTTCTACAGCAATTGACGACATGGAAGCCTATACTAAGCTGACAGATAACATTTTTCTGGAGATT
TTATACTCTACTGATCCCAAATTGAAAGACGCACGAGAGATTTTAAAACAAATTGAATACCGTAATCTAT
TCAAGTATGTGGGTGAGACGCAGCCAACAGGACAAATAAAGATTAAAAGGGAGGACTATGAATCTCTTCC
AAAAGAGGTTGCCAGTGCTAAACCCAAAGTATTGCTAGACGTGAAACTGAAGGCTGAAGATTTTATAGTG
GATGTTATCAACATGGATTATGGAATGCAAGAAAAGAATCCAATTGATCATGTTAGCTTCTATTGTAAGA
CTGCCCCCAACAGAGCAATCAGGATTACTAAAAACCAGGTTTCACAACTTCTGCCAGAGAAATTTGTAGA
GCAGCTGATTCGAGTATATTGTAAGAAGGTGGACAGAAAGAGTTTGTATGCCGCAAGACAATATTTTGTT
CAGTGGTGTGCAGACAGAAATTTCACCAAGCCGCAGGATGGCGATGTTATAGCCCCACTCATAACACCTC
AAAAAAAGGAATGGAACGACAGTACTTCAGTCCAAAATCCAACTCGCCTCCGAGAAGCATCCAAAAGCAG
AGTCCAGCTTTTTAAAGATGACCCAATGTGATTGCCAACTTTCTTGTACAAAGTTGGCATTATAAGAAAG
CATTGCTTATCAATTTGTTGCAACGAACAGGTCACTATCAGTCAAAATAAAATCATTATTTGCCATCCAG
CTGATATCCCCTATAGTGAGTCGTATTACATGGTCATAGCTGTTTCCTGGCAGCTCTGGCCCGTGTCTCA
AAATCTCTGATGTTACATTGCACAAGATAAAAATATATCATCATGCCTCCTCTAGACCAGCCAGGACAGA
AATGCCTCGACTTCGCTGCTACCCAAGGTTGCCGGGTGACGCACACCGTGGAAACGGATGAAGGCACGAA
CCCAGTGGACATAAGCCTGTTCGGTTCGTAAGCTGTAATGCAAGTAGCGTATGCGCTCACGCAACTGGTC
CAGAACCTTGACCGAACGCAGCGGTGGTAACGGCGCAGTGGCGGTTTTCATGGCTTGTTATGACTGTTTT
TTTGGGGTACAGTCTATGCCTCGGGCATCCAAGCAGCAAGCGCGTTACGCCGTGGGTCGATGTTTGATGT
TATGGAGCAGCAACGATGTTACGCAGCAGGGCAGTCGCCCTAAAACAAAGTTAAACATTATGAGGGAAGC
GGTGATCGCCGAAGTATCGACTCAACTATCAGAGGTAGTTGGCGTCATCGAGCGCCATCTCGAACCGACG
TTGCTGGCCGTACATTTGTACGGCTCCGCAGTGGATGGCGGCCTGAAGCCACACAGTGATATTGATTTGC
TGGTTACGGTGACCGTAAGGCTTGATGAAACAACGCGGCGAGCTTTGATCAACGACCTTTTGGAAACTTC
GGCTTCCCCTGGAGAGAGCGAGATTCTCCGCGCTGTAGAAGTCACCATTGTTGTGCACGACGACATCATT
CCGTGGCGTTATCCAGCTAAGCGCGAACTGCAATTTGGAGAATGGCAGCGCAATGACATTCTTGCAGGTA
TCTTCGAGCCAGCCACGATCGACATTGATCTGGCTATCTTGCTGACAAAAGCAAGAGAACATAGCGTTGC
CTTGGTAGGTCCAGCGGCGGAGGAACTCTTTGATCCGGTTCCTGAACAGGATCTATTTGAGGCGCTAAAT
GAAACCTTAACGCTATGGAACTCGCCGCCCGACTGGGCTGGCGATGAGCGAAATGTAGTGCTTACGTTGT
CCCGCATTTGGTACAGCGCAGTAACCGGCAAAATCGCGCCGAAGGATGTCGCTGCCGACTGGGCAATGGA
GCGCCTGCCGGCCCAGTATCAGCCCGTCATACTTGAAGCTAGACAGGCTTATCTTGGACAAGAAGAAGAT
CGCTTGGCCTCGCGCGCAGATCAGTTGGAAGAATTTGTCCACTACGTGAAAGGCGAGATCACCAAGGTAG
TCGGCAAATAACCCTCGAGCCACCCATGACCAAAATCCCTTAACGTGAGTTACGCGTCGTTCCACTGAGC
GTCAGACCCCGTAGAAAAGATCAAAGGATCTTCTTGAGATCCTTTTTTTCTGCGCGTAATCTGCTGCTTG
CAAACAAAAAAACCACCGCTACCAGCGGTGGTTTGTTTGCCGGATCAAGAGCTACCAACTCTTTTTCCGA
AGGTAACTGGCTTCAGCAGAGCGCAGATACCAAATACTGTTCTTCTAGTGTAGCCGTAGTTAGGCCACCA
CTTCAAGAACTCTGTAGCACCGCCTACATACCTCGCTCTGCTAATCCTGTTACCAGTGGCTGCTGCCAGT
GGCGATAAGTCGTGTCTTACCGGGTTGGACTCAAGACGATAGTTACCGGATAAGGCGCAGCGGTCGGGCT
GAACGGGGGGTTCGTGCACACAGCCCAGCTTGGAGCGAACGACCTACACCGAACTGAGATACCTACAGCG
TGAGCTATGAGAAAGCGCCACGCTTCCCGAAGGGAGAAAGGCGGACAGGTATCCGGTAAGCGGCAGGGTC
GGAACAGGAGAGCGCACGAGGGAGCTTCCAGGGGGAAACGCCTGGTATCTTTATAGTCCTGTCGGGTTTC
GCCACCTCTGACTTGAGCGTCGATTTTTGTGATGCTCGTCAGGGGGGCGGAGCCTATGGAAAAACGCCAG
CAACGCGGCCTTTTTACGGTTCCTGGCCTTTTGCTGGCCTTTTGCTCACATGTT
Features (pLannotate 1.2.2; 12 found; start..end, strand, type, name):
    121..213     +  CDS            lacI (fragment): lac repressor; lacI; The lac repressor binds to the lac operator to inhibit transcription in E. coli. This inhibition can be relieved by adding lactose or isopropyl-β-D-thiogalactopyranoside (IPTG).
    268..295     -  terminator     rrnB T2 terminator: transcription terminator T2 from the E. coli rrnB gene
    427..470     +  terminator     rrnB T1 terminator: Escherichia coli rrnB; transcription terminator T1 from the E. coli rrnB gene
    517..553     -  CDS            lacZα (fragment): LacZα fragment of β-galactosidase; lacZ fragment
    570..665     +  protein_bind   attL3: mutant version of attL; recombination site for the Gateway® LR reaction LR Clonase™
    671..2548    +  CDS            SAMHD1: SAMH1_HUMAN - Also known as MOP5 From Homo sapiens (Human).
   2556..2651    -  protein_bind   attL3: mutant version of attL; recombination site for the Gateway® LR reaction LR Clonase™
   2670..2688    -  promoter       T7 promoter: promoter for bacteriophage T7 RNA polymerase
   2878..2901    +  promoter       Pc promoter (fragment): intI1 (promoter lies within the coding sequence); class 1 integron promoter
   3077..3133    +  CDS            GmR (fragment): gentamycin acetyltransferase; aacC1; confers resistance to gentamycin
   3140..3931    +  CDS            SmR: aminoglycoside adenylyltransferase (Murphy, 1985); aadA; confers resistance to spectinomycin and streptomycin
   4024..4612    +  rep_origin     ori: high-copy-number ColE1/pMB1/pBR322/pUC origin of replication
