[The description below was written by a language model from this plasmid's Addgene catalogue record and pLannotate feature annotations shown in this document.]
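Description:
pDONR223_SAMHD1_WT is a Gateway entry clone built on the Invitrogen pDONR223 backbone, carrying the human SAMHD1 open reading frame (reference transcript NM_015474.3) and belonging to the Target Accelerator Plasmid Collection. It is a small bacterial plasmid of about 4.7 kb in the sequenced record. It replicates in E. coli from a high-copy ColE1/pUC-type origin and is selected with spectinomycin through the aadA (SmR) aminoglycoside adenylyltransferase gene. Upstream of that gene sit a fragment of a class 1 integron Pc promoter and a remnant of a gentamicin resistance gene. Short lacI and lacZα fragments are also annotated and appear to be backbone remnants.

The SAMHD1 coding sequence of roughly 1.9 kb is flanked on both sides by attL recombination sites. The annotation software labels both as attL3, although an entry clone normally carries two distinct attL sites that set the orientation of transfer. These sites allow LR Clonase-mediated transfer of the ORF into any compatible Gateway destination vector. The record lists no promoter for the insert, so the plasmid serves as an ORF source rather than an expression construct. The rrnB T1 and T2 terminators upstream of the cassette insulate it from read-through transcription, and a T7 promoter lies just outside the downstream attL site, pointing back toward the insert. The clone is in the "closed" configuration, with a stop codon immediately after the ORF, so C-terminal tags supplied by a destination vector will not be fused.

Despite the "WT" name, the catalogue lists G404E and A546V differences relative to the reference. The collection was assembled to support systematic functional testing of cancer-associated alleles, with wild-type clones such as this one as the natural comparators.
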