Addgene plasmid #81899: pDONR223_SAMHD1_WT
Purpose: Gateway Donor vector containing SAMHD1 , part of the Target Accelerator Plasmid Collection.
Depositing lab: Jesse Boehm & William Hahn & David Root. Depositing organization: Broad Institute. Publication: Systematic Functional Interrogation of Rare Cancer Variants Identifies Oncogenic Alleles. Kim E, Ilic N, Shrestha Y, Zou L, Kamburov A, Zhu C, Yang X, Lubonja R, Tran N, Nguyen C, Lawrence MS, Piccioni F, Bagul M, Doench JG, Chouinard CR, Wu X, Hogstrom L, Natoli T, Tamayo P, Horn H, Corsello SM, Lage K, Root DE, Subramanian A, Golub TR, Getz G, Boehm JS, Hahn WC. Cancer Discov. 2016 Jul;6(7):714-26. doi: 10.1158/2159-8290.CD-16-0160. Epub 2016 May 4. PubMed 27147599.
Backbone
  Vector backbone: pDONR223
  Backbone manufacturer: Invitrogen
  Backbone size w/o insert (bp): 2790
  Vector type: Gateway Entry vector
Growth in bacteria
  Bacterial resistance: Spectinomycin, 50 μg/mL
  Growth temperature: 37°C
  Growth strain: DH5alpha
  Copy number: High Copy
Gene/Insert
  Gene/Insert name: SAMHD1 (alt name: NM_015474.3)
  Species: H. sapiens (human)
  Mutation: G404E; A546V
  Entrez Gene: SAMHD1 (a.k.a. CHBL2, DCIP, HDDC1, MOP-5, SBBI88, hSAMHD1)
  Promoter: None
  Cloning method: Gateway Cloning
  Sequencing primers: 5′ M13pUC-fwd; 3′ M13-Rev
Terms and licenses: Academic/Nonprofit Terms; Industry Terms: Not Available to Industry
Depositor comments: Closed state: stop codon immediately follows insert
How to cite: pDONR223_SAMHD1_WT was a gift from Jesse Boehm & William Hahn & David Root (Addgene plasmid # 81899 ; http://n2t.net/addgene:81899 ; RRID:Addgene_81899)
