>Addgene plasmid #81899 | pDONR223_SAMHD1_WT | depositor partial sequence | sequence record 155218 | Insert sequence
ATGCAGCGAGCCGATTCCGAGCAGCCCTCCAAGCGTCCCCGTTGCGATGACAGCCCGAGAACCCCCTCAA
ACACCCCTTCCGCAGAGGCAGACTGGTCCCCGGGCCTGGAACTCCATCCCGACTACAAGACATGGGGTCC
GGAGCAGGTGTGCTCCTTCCTCAGGCGCGGTGGCTTTGAAGAGCCGGTGCTGCTGAAGAACATCCGAGAA
AATGAAATCACAGGCGCATTACTGCCTTGTCTTGATGAGTCTCGTTTTGAAAATCTTGGAGTAAGTTCCT
TGGGGGAGAGGAAGAAGCTGCTTAGTTATATCCAGCGATTGGTTCAAATCCACGTTGATACAATGAAGGT
AATTAATGATCCTATCCATGGCCACATTGAGCTCCACCCTCTCCTCGTCCGAATCATTGATACACCTCAA
TTTCAACGTCTTCGATACATCAAACAGCTGGGAGGTGGTTACTATGTTTTTCCAGGAGCTTCGCACAATC
GATTTGAGCATAGTCTAGGGGTGGGGTATCTAGCAGGATGTCTAGTTCACGCACTGGGTGAAAAACAACC
AGAGCTGCAGATAAGTGAACGAGATGTTCTCTGTGTTCAGATTGCTGGACTTTGTCATGATCTCGGTCAT
GGGCCATTTTCTCACATGTTTGATGGACGATTTATTCCACTTGCTCGCCCGGAGGTGAAATGGACGCATG
AACAAGGCTCAGTTATGATGTTTGAGCACCTTATTAATTCTAATGGAATTAAGCCTGTCATGGAACAATA
TGGTCTCATCCCTGAAGAAGATATTTGCTTTATAAAGGAACAAATTGTAGGACCACTTGAATCACCTGTA
GAAGATTCATTGTGGCCATATAAAGGGCGTCCTGAAAACAAAAGCTTCCTTTATGAGATAGTATCTAATA
AAAGAAATGGCATTGATGTGGACAAATGGGATTATTTTGCCAGGGACTGCCATCATCTTGGAATCCAAAA
TAATTTTGATTACAAGCGCTTTATTAAGTTTGCCCGTGTCTGTGAAGTAGACAATGAGTTGCGTATTTGT
GCTAGAGATAAGGAAGTTGGAAATCTGTATGACATGTTCCACACTCGCAACTCTTTACACCGTAGAGCTT
ATCAACACAAAGTTGGCAACATTATTGATACAATGATTACAGATGCTTTCCTCAAAGCAGATGACTACAT
AGAGATTACAGGTGCTGGAGAAAAAAAGTATCGCATTTCTACAGCAATTGACGACATGGAAGCCTATACT
AAGCTGACAGATAACATTTTTCTGGAGATTTTATACTCTACTGATCCCAAATTGAAAGACGCACGAGAGA
TTTTAAAACAAATTGAATACCGTAATCTATTCAAGTATGTGGGTGAGACGCAGCCAACAGGACAAATAAA
GATTAAAAGGGAGGACTATGAATCTCTTCCAAAAGAGGTTGCCAGTGCTAAACCCAAAGTATTGCTAGAC
GTGAAACTGAAGGCTGAAGATTTTATAGTGGATGTTATCAACATGGATTATGGAATGCAAGAAAAGAATC
CAATTGATCATGTTAGCTTCTATTGTAAGACTGCCCCCAACAGAGCAATCAGGATTACTAAAAACCAGGT
TTCACAACTTCTGCCAGAGAAATTTGTAGAGCAGCTGATTCGAGTATATTGTAAGAAGGTGGACAGAAAG
AGTTTGTATGCCGCAAGACAATATTTTGTTCAGTGGTGTGCAGACAGAAATTTCACCAAGCCGCAGGATG
GCGATGTTATAGCCCCACTCATAACACCTCAAAAAAAGGAATGGAACGACAGTACTTCAGTCCAAAATCC
AACTCGCCTCCGAGAAGCATCCAAAAGCAGAGTCCAGCTTTTTAAAGATGACCCAATG
